>Addgene plasmid #47937 | pClneoMyc MOB1 T35A | addgene partial sequence | sequence record 70525 | CMV-F 5'-CGCAAATGGGCGGTAGGCGTG-3'
ACCGTCAGATCACTAGAAGCTTTATTGCGGTAGTTTATCACAGTTAAATTGCTAACGCAGTCAGTGCTTC
TGACACAACAGTCTCGAACTTAAGCTGCAGTGACTCTCTTAAGGTAGCCTTGCAGAAGTTGGTCGTGAGG
CACTGGGCAGGTAAGTATCAAGGTTACAAGACAGGTTTAAGGAGACCAATAGAAACTGGGCTTGTCGAGA
CAGAGAAGACTCTTGCGTTTCTGATAGGCACCTATTGGTCTTACTGACATCCACTTTGCCTTTCTCTCCA
CAGGTGTCCACTCCCAGTTCAATTACAGCTCTTAAGGCTAGAGTACTTAATACGACTCACTATAGGCTAG
CAGACCCCCCAACATGGAGCAGAAGCTTATCAGCGAGGAGGACCTGCTCGAGGAATTCACGCGTATGAGC
TTCCTCTTCAGCAGCCGCTCTTCTAAAACATTCAAACCAAAGAAGAATATCCCTGAAGGATCTCATCAGT
ATGAACTCTTAAAACATGCAGAAGCAGCTCTAGGAAGTGGGAATCTGAGACAAGCTGTTATGTTGCCTGA
GGGAGAGGATCTCAATGAATGGATTGCTGTGAACACTGTGGATTTCTTTAACCAGATCAACATGTTATAT
GGAACTATTACAGAATTCTGCACTGAAGCAAGCTGTCCAGTCATGTCTGCAGGTCCGAGATATGAATATC
ACTGGGCAGATGGTACTAATATTAAAAAGCCAATCAAATGTTCTGCACCAAAATACATTGACTATTTGAT
GACTTGGGTTCAAGATCAGCTTGATGATGAAACTCTTTTTCCTTCTAAGATTGGTGTCCCATTTCCCAAA
AACTTTATGTCTGTGGCAAAGACTATTCTAAAGCGTCTGTTCAGGGTTTATGCCCATATTTATCACCAGC
ACTTTGATTCTGTGATGCAGCTGCAAGAGGAGGCCCACCTCAACACCTCCTTTAAGCACTTTATTTTCTT
TGTTC
