[The description below was written by a language model from this plasmid's Addgene catalogue record.]
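Description:
pClneoMyc MOB1 T35A is a mammalian expression plasmid built on the Promega pCI-neo backbone, modified to carry an N-terminal Myc epitope tag upstream of the cloning site. It is propagated in E. coli as a high-copy plasmid under ampicillin selection. The backbone also provides a neomycin resistance marker, so transfected mammalian cells can be selected with G418 to establish stable lines. No feature table accompanies the record, so the origin of replication, polyadenylation signals and other backbone details are not itemised here.

The payload is human MOB1A (also known as MOB1, MOBKL1B or MATS1), inserted by restriction cloning between MluI and SalI sites and expressed from the CMV promoter, which drives strong constitutive transcription in most mammalian cell types. The coding sequence is fused in frame to the backbone-encoded Myc tag, allowing the protein to be detected or immunoprecipitated with anti-Myc antibodies. The insert carries a T35A substitution, which replaces threonine 35 with alanine, a residue that cannot be phosphorylated.

The associated publication concerns MST2-dependent phosphorylation of MOB1 and its role in activating nuclear Dbf2-related (NDR) family kinases. This suggests the construct serves as a phosphorylation-site mutant for comparison with wild-type MOB1. Typical applications would be transient or stable expression in cultured mammalian cells to test how loss of phosphorylation at this position affects MOB1 binding to, and activation of, its kinase partners. The record itself states the purpose only as expression of the Myc-tagged T35A mutant.
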