Addgene plasmid #47937: pClneoMyc MOB1 T35A
Purpose: expresses Myc tagged human MOB1 containing T35A mutation
Depositing lab: Yutaka Hata. Depositing organization: Institute of Science Tokyo. Publication: Roles of mammalian sterile 20-like kinase 2-dependent phosphorylations of Mps one binder 1B in the activation of nuclear Dbf2-related kinases. Bao Y, Sumita K, Kudo T, Withanage K, Nakagawa K, Ikeda M, Ohno K, Wang Y, Hata Y. Genes Cells. 2009 Dec;14(12):1369-81. doi: 10.1111/j.1365-2443.2009.01354.x. Epub 2009 Nov 16. PubMed 19919647.
Backbone
  Vector backbone: pCI-neo
  Backbone manufacturer: Promega
  Vector type: Mammalian Expression
  Selectable markers: Neomycin (select with G418)
Growth in bacteria
  Bacterial resistance: Ampicillin, 100 μg/mL
  Growth temperature: 37°C
  Growth strain: DH5alpha
  Copy number: High Copy
Gene/Insert
  Gene/Insert name: MOB1A
  Species: H. sapiens (human)
  Mutation: T35A
  Entrez Gene: MOB1A (a.k.a. C2orf6, MATS1, MOB1, MOBK1B, MOBKL1B, Mob4B)
  Promoter: CMV
  Tag / fusion protein: Myc (N terminal on backbone)
  Cloning method: Restriction Enzyme; 5′ cloning site MluI (unknown if destroyed); 3′ cloning site SalI (unknown if destroyed)
  Sequencing primers: 5′ CMV-F; 3′ T3
Terms and licenses: Academic/Nonprofit Terms; Industry Terms: Not Available to Industry
How to cite: pClneoMyc MOB1 T35A was a gift from Yutaka Hata (Addgene plasmid # 47937 ; http://n2t.net/addgene:47937 ; RRID:Addgene_47937)
